Addgene plasmid #92323: pCGN-HCF-1-N450-1011
Purpose: N-term 450-1011 of HCF-1 protein
Depositing lab: Winship Herr. Publication: VP16 targets an amino-terminal domain of HCF involved in cell cycle progression. Wilson AC, Freiman RN, Goto H, Nishimoto T, Herr W. Mol Cell Biol. 1997 Oct;17(10):6139-46. PubMed 9315674.
Backbone
  Vector backbone: pCGN
  Backbone size w/o insert (bp): 5038
  Total vector size (bp): 6772
  Vector type: Mammalian Expression
Growth in bacteria
  Bacterial resistance: Ampicillin, 100 μg/mL
  Growth temperature: 37°C
  Growth strain: DH5alpha
  Copy number: High Copy
Gene/Insert
  Gene/Insert name: HCF-1 (alt names: HCFC1; host cell factor C1)
  Species: H. sapiens (human)
  Insert size (bp): 1734
  Mutation: AA 450-1011
  GenBank ID: NM_005334.2 NP_005325.2
  Entrez Gene: HCFC1 (a.k.a. CFF, HCF, HCF-1, HCF1, HFC1, MAHCX, MRX3, PPP1R89, VCAF, XLID3)
  Promoter: CMV
  Tag / fusion protein: HA (N terminal on backbone)
  Cloning method: Restriction Enzyme; 5′ cloning site XbaI (overlapping dam methylation) (not destroyed); 3′ cloning site BamHI (not destroyed)
  Sequencing primers: 5′ CMV_for
Terms and licenses: Academic/Nonprofit Terms; Industry Terms: Not Available to Industry
How to cite: pCGN-HCF-1-N450-1011 was a gift from Winship Herr (Addgene plasmid # 92323 ; http://n2t.net/addgene:92323 ; RRID:Addgene_92323)
