[The description below was written by a language model from this plasmid's Addgene catalogue record and pLannotate feature annotations shown in this document.]
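Description:
pCGN-HCF-1-N450-1011 is a mammalian expression plasmid built on the pCGN backbone that produces an internal fragment, amino acids 450 to 1011, of human host cell factor 1 (HCF-1, gene HCFC1). The roughly 1.7 kb insert was placed between XbaI and BamHI sites, both retained, downstream of an HA epitope tag supplied by the backbone, so the fragment is expressed with an N-terminal HA tag. The HA tag itself is listed in the catalogue entry but is not called out as a separate feature in the annotation. The sequenced record is about 6.76 kb, close to the catalogued total of about 6.77 kb.

Transcription is driven by the human cytomegalovirus immediate early enhancer and promoter, followed by a 5' untranslated leader from the herpes simplex virus thymidine kinase gene ahead of the coding region. Downstream of the HCFC1 fragment lie a rabbit β-globin intron, a short stretch of β-globin exon sequence (annotated by homology as an HBB coding segment) and the rabbit β-globin polyadenylation signal, which together provide splicing and 3' end processing for the transcript. An SV40 early promoter element is also present in the backbone, in the opposite orientation. In E. coli the plasmid is maintained at high copy through a ColE1/pUC-type origin and selected with ampicillin via the β-lactamase gene. An f1 origin, a T7 promoter and small remnants of lacZα, lacI, rop and bom are leftovers of the vector's ancestry.

HCF-1 is the cellular factor that assembles with the HSV transactivator VP16 and POU2F1 to activate viral immediate early genes. The associated study mapped an amino-terminal HCF domain targeted by VP16 and involved in cell cycle progression, which suggests that this truncation serves as an HA-detectable deletion construct for domain mapping in transfected mammalian cells.
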