Features (pLannotate 1.2.2; 17 found; start..end, strand, type, name):
    304..507     +  promoter       CMV promoter: human cytomegalovirus (CMV) immediate early promoter
    597..636     +  5'UTR          HSV TK 5'-UTR: 5' untranslated region from the herpes simplex virus thymidine kinase gene
    747..2432    +  CDS            HCFC1 (fragment): HCFC1_HUMAN - Also known as HCF1, HFC1. Experimental evidence at protein level: Swiss-Prot protein existence level 1. (Microbial infection) In case of human herpes simplex virus (HSV) infection, HCFC1 forms a multiprotein-DNA complex with the viral transactivator protein VP16 and POU2F1 thereby enabling the transcription of the viral immediate early genes. From Homo sapiens (Human).
   2461..3033    +  intron         β-globin intron: intron from rabbit β-globin gene
   3037..3159    +  CDS            HBB: HBB_COLGU - Experimental evidence at transcript level: Swiss-Prot protein existence level 2. Involved in oxygen transport from the lung to the various peripheral tissues. From Colobus guereza (Mantled guereza) (Eastern black-and-white colobus monkey).
   3230..3285    +  polyA_signal   β-globin poly(A) signal: rabbit β-globin polyadenylation signal (Gil and Proudfoot, 1987)
   3625..3814    -  promoter       SV40 promoter: SV40 early promoter
   3814..3868    -  CDS            lacI (fragment): lac repressor; lacI; The lac repressor binds to the lac operator to inhibit transcription in E. coli. This inhibition can be relieved by adding lactose or isopropyl-β-D-thiogalactopyranoside (IPTG).
   4051..4639    -  rep_origin     ori: high-copy-number ColE1/pMB1/pBR322/pUC origin of replication
   4810..5670    -  CDS            AmpR: β-lactamase; bla; confers resistance to ampicillin, carbenicillin, and related antibiotics
   5671..5775    -  promoter       AmpR promoter: bla
   5870..5905    +  CDS            rop (fragment): Rop protein, which maintains plasmids at low copy number; rop
   6007..6106    +  misc_feature   bom (fragment): basis of mobility region from pBR322
   6134..6562    -  rep_origin     f1 ori (sequence partly withheld): f1 bacteriophage origin of replication; arrow indicates direction of (+) strand synthesis
   6566..6723    -  CDS            lacZα (fragment): LacZα fragment of β-galactosidase; lacZ fragment
   6726..6744    +  promoter       T7 promoter: promoter for bacteriophage T7 RNA polymerase
   6763..303     +  enhancer       CMV enhancer (across the origin): human cytomegalovirus immediate early enhancer
>Addgene plasmid #92323 | pCGN-HCF-1-N450-1011 | addgene full sequence | sequence record 193281 | Addgene NGS Result
GTTACATAACTTACGGTAAATGGCCCGCCTGGCTGACCGCCCAACGACCCCCGCCCATTGACGTCAATAA
TGACGTATGTTCCCATAGTAACGCCAATAGGGACTTTCCATTGACGTCAATGGGTGGAGTATTTACGGTA
AACTGCCCACTTGGCAGTACATCAAGTGTATCATATGCCAAGTACGCCCCCTATTGACGTCAATGACGGT
AAATGGCCCGCCTGGCATTATGCCCAGTACATGACCTTATGGGACTTTCCTACTTGGCAGTACATCTACG
TATTAGTCATCGCTATTACCATGGTGATGCGGTTTTGGCAGTACATCAATGGGCGTGGATAGCGGTTTGA
CTCACGGGGATTTCCAAGTCTCCACCCCATTGACGTCAATGGGAGTTTGTTTTGGCACCAAAATCAACGG
GACTTTCCAAAATGTCGTAACAACTCCGCCCCATTGACGCAAATGGGCGGTAGGCGTGTACGGTGGGAGG
TCTATATAAGCAGAGCTCGTTTAGTGAACCGTCAGATCGCCTGGAGACGCCATCCACGCTGTTTTGACCT
CCATAGAAGACACCGGGACCGATCCAGCCTCCGGGGGATCTTGGTGGCGTGAAACTCCCGCACCTCTTCG
GCCAGCGCCTTGTAGAAGCGCGTATGGCTTCTAGCTATCCTTATGACGTGCCTGACTATGCCAGCCTGGG
AGGACCTTCTAGATCACGTCGTGCATCTGGTACGTACGGACGCGCCCAGGCTGCCCCCGCACCCCCGACC
ACCACCACCATCCAGGTCTTGCCAACGGTGCCTGGCAGCTCCATTTCTGTGCCCACCGCAGCCAGGACTC
AAGGTGTCCCTGCTGTTCTCAAAGTGACCGGTCCTCAGGCTACAACAGGAACTCCATTGGTCACCATGCG
ACCTGCCAGCCAGGCTGGGAAAGCCCCTGTCACCGTGACCTCCCTTCCCGCCGGAGTGCGGATGGTTGTG
CCAACACAGAGTGCCCAGGGAACGGTGATTGGCAGTAGCCCACAGATGAGTGGGATGGCCGCACTGGCCG
CTGCGGCCGCTGCCACCCAGAAGATCCCCCCTTCCTCGGCACCCACGGTGCTGAGTGTCCCAGCGGGTAC
CACCATCGTGAAGACCATGGCTGTGACACCTGGCACTACCACCCTCCCAGCCACTGTGAAGGTGGCCTCC
TCGCCAGTCATGGTGAGCAACCCTGCCACTCGCATGCTGAAGACTGCAGCCGCCCAGGTGGGGACATCGG
TTTCCTCCGCCACCAACACGTCTACCCGCCCTATCATCACAGTGCACAAGTCAGGCACTGTGACAGTGGC
CCAGCAAGCCCAGGTGGTGACCACAGTTGTGGGCGGGGTCACCAAGACCATCACCCTGGTGAAGAGCCCC
ATCTCTGTCCCAGGAGGCAGTGCTCTGATTTCCAATCTGGGCAAAGTGATGTCGGTGGTCCAGACCAAAC
CAGTTCAGACTTCAGCAGTCACAGGCCAGGCGTCCACGGGTCCTGTGACTCAGATCATCCAGACCAAAGG
GCCCCTGCCAGCGGGAACAATCCTGAAGCTGGTGACCTCAGCAGATGGCAAGCCCACCACCATCATCACT
ACCACGCAGGCCAGTGGGGCGGGGACCAAGCCCACCATCCTGGGCATCAGCAGCGTCTCCCCCAGTACCA
CCAAGCCCGGCACGACCACCATCATCAAAACCATCCCCATGTCGGCCATCATCACCCAGGCGGGCGCCAC
GGGTGTGACCAGCAGTCCTGGCATCAAGTCCCCCATCACCATCATCACCACCAAGGTGATGACTTCAGGA
ACTGGAGCACCTGCGAAAATCATCACTGCTGTCCCCAAAATTGCCACTGGCCACGGGCAGCAGGGAGTGA
CCCAGGTGGTGCTTAAGGGGGCCCCGGGACAGCCAGGCACCATCCTCCGCACTGTGCCCATGGGGGGTGT
TCGCCTGGTCACACCCGTCACCGTCTCCGCCGTCAAGCCAGCCGTCACCACGTTGGTTGTGAAAGGCACC
ACAGGTGTCACGACCCTAGGCACAGTGACAGGCACCGTCTCCACCAGCCTTGCCGGGGCGGGGGGCCACA
GCACTAGTGCTTCCCTGGCCACGCCCATCACCACCTTGGGCACCATTGCCACCCTCTCAAGCCAGGTGAT
CAACCCCACTGCCATCACTGTGTCGGCCGCACAGACCACGCTGACAGCGGCAGGCGGGCTCACAACCCCA
ACCATCACCATGCAGCCCGTGTCCCAGCCCACCCAGGTAACTCTGATCACGGCACCTAGTGGGGTGGAGG
CCCAGCCTGTGCATGACCTCCCTGTGTCCATTCTGGCCTCCCCGACTACAGAACAGCCCACCGCCACAGT
TACCATCGCCGACTCAGGCCAGGGTGATGTGCAGCCTGGCACTGTCACCTTGAGATCTTGAGGATCCTGA
GAACTTCAGGGTGAGTTTGGGGACCCTTGATTGTTCTTTCTTTTTCGCTATTGTAAAATTCATGTTATAT
GGAGGGGGCAAAGTTTTCAGGGTGTTGTTTAGAATGGGAAGATGTCCCTTGTATCACCATGGACCCTCAT
GATAATTTTGTTTCTTTCACTTTCTACTCTGTTGACAACCATTGTCTCCTCTTATTTTCTTTTCATTTTC
TGTAACTTTTTCGTTAAACTTTAGCTTGCATTTGTAACGAATTTTTAAATTCACTTTTGTTTATTTGTCA
GATTGTAAGTACTTTCTCTAATCACTTTTTTTTCAAGGCAATCAGGGTATATTATATTGTACTTCAGCAC
AGTTTTAGAGAACAATTGTTATAATTAAATGATAAGGTAGAATATTTCTGCATATAAATTCTGGCTGGCG
TGGAAATATTCTTATTGGTAGAAACAACTACACCCTGGTCATCATCCTGCCTTTCTCTTTATGGTTACAA
TGATATACACTGTTTGAGATGAGGATAAAATACTCTGAGTCCAAACCGGGCCCCTCTGCTAACCATGTTC
ATGCCTTCTTCTCTTTCCTACAGCTCCTGGGCAACGTGCTGGTTGTTGTGCTGTCTCATCATTTTGGCAA
AGAATTCACTCCTCAGGTGCAGGCTGCCTATCAGAAGGTGGTGGCTGGTGTGGCCAATGCCCTGGCTCAC
AAATACCACTGAGATCTTTTTCCCTCTGCCAAAAATTATGGGGACATCATGAAGCCCCTTGAGCATCTGA
CTTCTGGCTAATAAAGGAAATTTATTTTCATTGCAATAGTGTGTTGGAATTTTTTGTGTCTCTCACTCGG
AAGGACATATGGGAGGGCAAATCATTTAAAACATCAGAATGAGTATTTGGTTTAGAGTTTGGCAACATAT
GCCCATATGCTGGCTGCCATGAACAAAGGTTGGCTATAAAGAGGTCATCAGTATATGAAACAGCCCCCTG
CTGTCCATTCCTTATTCCATAGAAAAGCCTTGACTTGAGGTTAGATTTTTTTTATATTTTGTTTTGTGTT
ATTTTTTTCTTTAACATCCCTAAAATTTTCCTTACATGTTTTACTAGCCAGATTTTTCCTCCTCTCCTGA
CTACTCCCAGTCATAGCTGTCCCTCTTCTCTTATGGAGATCCCTCGAGGAGCTTTTTGCAAAAGCCTAGG
CCTCCAAAAAAGCCTCTTCACTACTTCTGGAATAGCTCAGAGGCCGAGGCGGCCTCGGCCTCTGCATAAA
TAAAAAAAATTAGTCAGCCATGGGGCGGAGAATGGGCGGAACTGGGCGGAGTTAGGGGCGGGATGGGCGG
AGTTAGGGGCGGGACTATGGTTGCTGACTAATTGCTGCATTAATGAATCGGCCAACGCGCGGGGAGAGGC
GGTTTGCGTATTGGGCGCTCTTCCGCTTCCTCGCTCACTGACTCGCTGCGCTCGGTCGTTCGGCTGCGGC
GAGCGGTATCAGCTCACTCAAAGGCGGTAATACGGTTATCCACAGAATCAGGGGATAACGCAGGAAAGAA
CATGTGAGCAAAAGGCCAGCAAAAGGCCAGGAACCGTAAAAAGGCCGCGTTGCTGGCGTTTTTCCATAGG
CTCCGCCCCCCTGACGAGCATCACAAAAATCGACGCTCAAGTCAGAGGTGGCGAAACCCGACAGGACTAT
AAAGATACCAGGCGTTTCCCCCTGGAAGCTCCCTCGTGCGCTCTCCTGTTCCGACCCTGCCGCTTACCGG
ATACCTGTCCGCCTTTCTCCCTTCGGGAAGCGTGGCGCTTTCTCATAGCTCACGCTGTAGGTATCTCAGT
TCGGTGTAGGTCGTTCGCTCCAAGCTGGGCTGTGTGCACGAACCCCCCGTTCAGCCCGACCGCTGCGCCT
TATCCGGTAACTATCGTCTTGAGTCCAACCCGGTAAGACACGACTTATCGCCACTGGCAGCAGCCACTGG
TAACAGGATTAGCAGAGCGAGGTATGTAGGCGGTGCTACAGAGTTCTTGAAGTGGTGGCCTAACTACGGC
TACACTAGAAGAACAGTATTTGGTATCTGCGCTCTGCTGAAGCCAGTTACCTTCGGAAAAAGAGTTGGTA
GCTCTTGATCCGGCAAACAAACCACCGCTGGTAGCGGTGGTTTTTTTGTTTGCAAGCAGCAGATTACGCG
CAGAAAAAAAGGATCTCAAGAAGATCCTTTGATCTTTTCTACGGGGTCTGACGCTCAGTGGAACGAAAAC
TCACGTTAAGGGATTTTGGTCATGAGATTATCAAAAAGGATCTTCACCTAGATCCTTTTAAATTAAAAAT
GAAGTTTTAAATCAATCTAAAGTATATATGAGTAAACTTGGTCTGACAGTTACCAATGCTTAATCAGTGA
GGCACCTATCTCAGCGATCTGTCTATTTCGTTCATCCATAGTTGCCTGACTCCCCGTCGTGTAGATAACT
ACGATACGGGAGGGCTTACCATCTGGCCCCAGTGCTGCAATGATACCGCGAGACCCACGCTCACCGGCTC
CAGATTTATCAGCAATAAACCAGCCAGCCGGAAGGGCCGAGCGCAGAAGTGGTCCTGCAACTTTATCCGC
CTCCATCCAGTCTATTAATTGTTGCCGGGAAGCTAGAGTAAGTAGTTCGCCAGTTAATAGTTTGCGCAAC
GTTGTTGCCATTGCTACAGGCATCGTGGTGTCACGCTCGTCGTTTGGTATGGCTTCATTCAGCTCCGGTT
CCCAACGATCAAGGCGAGTTACATGATCCCCCATGTTGTGCAAAAAAGCGGTTAGCTCCTTCGGTCCTCC
GATCGTTGTCAGAAGTAAGTTGGCCGCAGTGTTATCACTCATGGTTATGGCAGCACTGCATAATTCTCTT
ACTGTCATGCCATCCGTAAGATGCTTTTCTGTGACTGGTGAGTACTCAACCAAGTCATTCTGAGAATAGT
GTATGCGGCGACCGAGTTGCTCTTGCCCGGCGTCAATACGGGATAATACCGCGCCACATAGCAGAACTTT
AAAAGTGCTCATCATTGGAAAACGTTCTTCGGGGCGAAAACTCTCAAGGATCTTACCGCTGTTGAGATCC
AGTTCGATGTAACCCACTCGTGCACCCAACTGATCTTCAGCATCTTTTACTTTCACCAGCGTTTCTGGGT
GAGCAAAAACAGGAAGGCAAAATGCCGCAAAAAAGGGAATAAGGGCGACACGGAAATGTTGAATACTCAT
ACTCTTCCTTTTTCAATATTATTGAAGCATTTATCAGGGTTATTGTCTCATGAGCGGATACATATTTGAA
TGTATTTAGAAAAATAAACAAATAGGGGTTCCGCGCACATTTCCCCGAAAAGTGCCACCTGACGTCTAAG
AAACCATTATTATCATGACATTAACCTATAAAAATAGGCGTATCACGAGGCCCTTTCGTCTCGCGCGTTT
CGGTGATGACGGTGAAAACCTCTGACACATGCAGCTCCCGGAGACGGTCACAGCTTGTCTGTAAGCGGAT
GCCGGGAGCAGACAAGCCCGTCAGGGCGCGTCAGCGGGTGTTGGCGGGTGTCGGGGCTGGCTTAACTATG
CGGCATCAGAGCAGATTGTACTGAGAGTGCACCATATGCGGTGTGAAATACCGCACAGATGCGTAAGGAG
AAAATACCGCATCAGGAAATTGTAAGCGTTAATATTTTGTTAAAATTCGCGTTAAATTTTTGTTAAATCA
GCTCATTTTTTAACCAATAGGCCGAAATCGGCAAAATCCCTTATAAATCAAAAGAATAGACCGAGATAGG
GT
[37 nt withheld, positions 6233-6269]
AAAGAACGTGGACTCCAACGTCAAAGG
[49 nt withheld, positions 6297-6345]
T
[91 nt withheld, positions 6347-6437]
G
[124 nt withheld, positions 6439-6562]
CCATTCGCCATTCAGGCTGCGCAACTGTTGGGAAGGGCGATCGGTGCGGGCCTCTTCGCTATTACGCCAG
CTGGCGAAAGGGGGATGTGCTGCAAGGCGATTAAGTTGGGTAACGCCAGGGTTTTCCCAGTCACGACGTT
GTAAAACGACGGCCAGTGAATTGTAATACGACTCACTATAGGGCGAATTCGAGCTCGCCCC
